>Addgene plasmid #116711 | pHAGE-AKT3 | addgene full sequence | sequence record 240990 | Addgene NGS Result
TGGAAGGGCTAATTCACTCCCAAAGAAGACAAGATATCCTTGATCTGTGGATCTACCACACACAAGGCTA
CTTCCCTGATTAGCAGAACTACACACCAGGGCCAGGGGTCAGATATCCACTGACCTTTGGATGGTGCTAC
AAGCTAGTACCAGTTGAGCCAGATAAGGTAGAAGAGGCCAATAAAGGAGAGAACACCAGCTTGTTACACC
CTGTGAGCCTGCATGGGATGGATGACCCGGAGAGAGAAGTGTTAGAGTGGAGGTTTGACAGCCGCCTAGC
ATTTCATCACGTGGCCCGAGAGCTGCATCCGGAGTACTTCAAGAACTGCTGATATCGAGCTTGCTACAAG
GGACTTTCCGCTGGGGACTTTCCAGGGAGGCGTGGCCTGGGCGGGACTGGGGAGTGGCGAGCCCTCAGAT
CCTGCATATAAGCAGCTGCTTTTTGCCTGTACTGGGTCTCTCTGGTTAGACCAGATCTGAGCCTGGGAGC
TCTCTGGCTAACTAGGGAACCCACTGCTTAAGCCTCAATAAAGCTTGCCTTGAGTGCTTCAAGTAGTGTG
TGCCCGTCTGTTGTGTGACTCTGGTAACTAGAGATCCCTCAGACCCTTTTAGTCAGTGTGGAAAATCTCT
AGCAGTGGCGCCCGAACAGGGACTTGAAAGCGAAAGGGAAACCAGAGGAGCTCTCTCGACGCAGGACTCG
GCTTGCTGAAGCGCGCACGGCAAGAGGCGAGGGGCGGCGACTGGTGAGTACGCCAAAAATTTTGACTAGC
GGAGGCTAGAAGGAGAGAGATGGGTGCGAGAGCGTCAGTATTAAGCGGGGGAGAATTAGATCGCGATGGG
AAAAAATTCGGTTAAGGCCAGGGGGAAAGAAAAAATATAAATTAAAACATATAGTATGGGCAAGCAGGGA
GCTAGAACGATTCGCAGTTAATCCTGGCCTGTTAGAAACATCAGAAGGCTGTAGACAAATACTGGGACAG
CTACAACCATCCCTTCAGACAGGATCAGAAGAACTTAGATCATTATATAATACAGTAGCAACCCTCTATT
GTGTGCATCAAAGGATAGAGATAAAAGACACCAAGGAAGCTTTAGACAAGATAGAGGAAGAGCAAAACAA
AAGTAAGACCACCGCACAGCAAGCGGCCGGCCGCTGATCTTCAGACCTGGAGGAGGAGATATGAGGGACA
ATTGGAGAAGTGAATTATATAAATATAAAGTAGTAAAAATTGAACCATTAGGAGTAGCACCCACCAAGGC
AAAGAGAAGAGTGGTGCAGAGAGAAAAAAGAGCAGTGGGAATAGGAGCTTTGTTCCTTGGGTTCTTGGGA
GCAGCAGGAAGCACTATGGGCGCAGCGTCAATGACGCTGACGGTACAGGCCAGACAATTATTGTCTGGTA
TAGTGCAGCAGCAGAACAATTTGCTGAGGGCTATTGAGGCGCAACAGCATCTGTTGCAACTCACAGTCTG
GGGCATCAAGCAGCTCCAGGCAAGAATCCTGGCTGTGGAAAGATACCTAAAGGATCAACAGCTCCTGGGG
ATTTGGGGTTGCTCTGGAAAACTCATTTGCACCACTGCTGTGCCTTGGAATGCTAGTTGGAGTAATAAAT
CTCTGGAACAGATTTGGAATCACACGACCTGGATGGAGTGGGACAGAGAAATTAACAATTACACAAGCTT
AATACACTCCTTAATTGAAGAATCGCAAAACCAGCAAGAAAAGAATGAACAAGAATTATTGGAATTAGAT
AAATGGGCAAGTTTGTGGAATTGGTTTAACATAACAAATTGGCTGTGGTATATAAAATTATTCATAATGA
TAGTAGGAGGCTTGGTAGGTTTAAGAATAGTTTTTGCTGTACTTTCTATAGTGAATAGAGTTAGGCAGGG
ATATTCACCATTATCGTTTCAGACCCACCTCCCAACCCCGAGGGGACCCGACAGGCCCGAAGGAATAGAA
GAAGAAGGTGGAGAGAGAGACAGAGACAGATCCATTCGATTAGTGAACGGATCTCGACGGTATCGCCGAA
TTCACAAATGGCAGTATTCATCCACAATTTTAAAAGAAAAGGGGGGATTGGGGGGTACAGTGCAGGGGAA
AGAATAGTAGACATAATAGCAACAGACATACAAACTAAAGAATTACAAAAACAAATTACAAAAATTCAAA
ATTTTCGGGTTTATTACAGGGACAGCAGAGATCCAGTTTGGACTAGTCGTGAGGCTCCGGTGCCCGTCAG
TGGGCAGAGCGCACATCGCCCACAGTCCCCGAGAAGTTGGGGGGAGGGGTCGGCAATTGAACCGGTGCCT
AGAGAAGGTGGCGCGGGGTAAACTGGGAAAGTGATGTCGTGTACTGGCTCCGCCTTTTTCCCGAGGGTGG
GGGAGAACCGTATATAAGTGCAGTAGTCGCCGTGAACGTTCTTTTTCGCAACGGGTTTGCCGCCAGAACA
CAGGTAAGTGCCGTGTGTGGTTCCCGCGGGCCTGGCCTCTTTACGGGTTATGGCCCTTGCGTGCCTTGAA
TTACTTCCACCTGGCTGCAGTACGTGATTCTTGATCCCGAGCTTCGGGTTGGAAGTGGGTGGGAGAGTTC
GAGGCCTTGCGCTTAAGGAGCCCCTTCGCCTCGTGCTTGAGTTGAGGCCTGGCCTGGGCGCTGGGGCCGC
CGCGTGCGAATCTGGTGGCACCTTCGCGCCTGTCTCGCTGCTTTCGATAAGTCTCTAGCCATTTAAAATT
TTTGATGACCTGCTGCGACGCTTTTTTTCTGGCAAGATAGTCTTGTAAATGCGGGCCAAGATCTGCACAC
TGGTATTTCGGTTTTTGGGGCCGCGGGCGGCGACGGGGCCCGTGCGTCCCAGCGCACATGTTCGGCGAGG
CGGGGCCTGCGAGCGCGGCCACCGAGAATCGGACGGGGGTAGTCTCAAGCTGGCCGGCCTGCTCTGGTGC
CTGGCCTCGCGCCGCCGTGTATCGCCCCGCCCTGGGCGGCAAGGCTGGCCCGGTCGGCACCAGTTGCGTG
AGCGGAAAGATGGCCGCTTCCCGGCCCTGCTGCAGGGAGCTCAAAATGGAGGACGCGGCGCTCGGGAGAG
CGGGCGGGTGAGTCACCCACACAAAGGAAAAGGGCCTTTCCGTCCTCAGCCGTCGCTTCATGTGACTCCA
CGGAGTACCGGGCGCCGTCCAGGCACCTCGATTAGTTCTCGAGCTTTTGGAGTACGTCGTCTTTAGGTTG
GGGGGAGGGGTTTTATGCGATGGAGTTTCCCCACACTGAGTGGGTGGAGACTGAAGTTAGGCCAGCTTGG
CACTTGATGTAATTCTCCTTGGAATTTGCCCTTTTTGAGTTTGGATCTTGGTTCATTCTCAAGCCTCAGA
CAGTGGTTCAAAGTTTTTTTCTTCCATTTCAGGTGTCGTGAAGCGGCCCTGCAGATATCAACAAGTTTGT
ACAAAAAAGCAGGCACCATGAGCGATGTTACCATTGTGAAAGAAGGTTGGGTTCAGAAGAGGGGAGAATA
TATAAAAAACTGGAGGCCAAGATACTTCCTTTTGAAGACAGATGGCTCATTCATAGGATATAAAGAGAAA
CCTCAAGATGTGGATTTACCTTATCCCCTCAACAACTTTTCAGTGGCAAAATGCCAGTTAATGAAAACAG
AACGACCAAAGCCAAACACATTTATAATCAGATGTCTCCAGTGGACTACTGTTATAGAGAGAACATTTCA
TGTAGATACTCCAGAGGAAAGGGAAGAATGGACAGAAGCTATCCAGGCTGTAGCAGACAGACTGCAGAGG
CAAGAAGAGGAGAGAATGAATTGTAGTCCAACTTCACAAATTGATAATATAGGAGAGGAAGAGATGGATG
CCTCTACAACCCATCATAAAAGAAAGACAATGAATGATTTTGACTATTTGAAACTACTAGGTAAAGGCAC
TTTTGGGAAAGTTATTTTGGTTCGAGAGAAGGCAAGTGGAAAATACTATGCTATGAAGATTCTGAAGAAA
GAAGTCATTATTGCAAAGGATGAAGTGGCACACACTCTAACTGAAAGCAGAGTATTAAAGAACACTAGAC
ATCCCTTTTTAACATCCTTGAAATATTCCTTCCAGACAAAAGACCGTTTGTGTTTTGTGATGGAATATGT
TAATGGGGGCGAGCTGTTTTTCCATTTGTCGAGAGAGCGGGTGTTCTCTGAGGACCGCACACGTTTCTAT
GGTGCAGAAATTGTCTCTGCCTTGGACTATCTACATTCCGGAAAGATTGTGTACCGTGATCTCAAGTTGG
AGAATCTAATGCTGGACAAAGATGGCCACATAAAAATTACAGATTTTGGACTTTGCAAAGAAGGGATCAC
AGATGCAGCCACCATGAAGACATTCTGTGGCACTCCAGAATATCTGGCACCAGAGGTGTTAGAAGATAAT
GACTATGGCCGAGCAGTAGACTGGTGGGGCCTAGGGGTTGTCATGTATGAAATGATGTGTGGGAGGTTAC
CTTTCTACAACCAGGACCATGAGAAACTTTTTGAATTAATATTAATGGAAGACATTAAATTTCCTCGAAC
ACTCTCTTCAGATGCAAAATCATTGCTTTCAGGGCTCTTGATAAAGGATCCAAATAAACGCCTTGGTGGA
GGACCAGATGATGCAAAAGAAATTATGAGACACAGTTTCTTCTCTGGAGTAAACTGGCAAGATGTATATG
ATAAAAAGCTTGTACCTCCTTTTAAACCTCAAGTAACATCTGAGACAGATACTAGATATTTTGATGAAGA
ATTTACAGCTCAGACTATTACAATAACACCACCTGAAAAATATGATGAGGATGGTATGGACTGCATGGAC
AATGAGAGGCGGCCGCATTTCCCTCAATTTTCCTACTCTGCAAGTGGACGAGAATAGAACCCAGCTTTCT
TGTACAAAGTGGTTGATATCCAGCACAGTGGCGGCCGCTCGAGTCTAGAGGGCCCGCGGTTCGAAGGTAA
GCCTATCCCTAACCCTCTCCTCGGTCTCGATTCTACGCGTACCGGTTAGTAATGAGATCCCTCCCCCCCC
CCTAACGTTACTGGCCGAAGCCGCTTGGAATAAGGCCGGTGTGCGTTTGTCTATATGTTATTTTCCACCA
TATTGCCGTCTTTTGGCAATGTGAGGGCCCGGAAACCTGGCCCTGTCTTCTTGACGAGCATTCCTAGGGG
TCTTTCCCCTCTCGCCAAAGGAATGCAAGGTCTGTTGAATGTCGTGAAGGAAGCAGTTCCTCTGGAAGCT
TCTTGAAGACAAACAACGTCTGTAGCGACCCTTTGCAGGCAGCGGAACCCCCCACCTGGCGACAGGTGCC
TCTGCGGCCAAAAGCCACGTGTATAAGATACACCTGCAAAGGCGGCACAACCCCAGTGCCACGTTGTGAG
TTGGATAGTTGTGGAAAGAGTCAAATGGCTCTCCTCAAGCGTATTCAACAAGGGGCTGAAGGATGCCCAG
AAGGTACCCCATTGTATGGGATCTGATCTGGGGCCTCGGTGCACATGCTTTACATGTGTTTAGTCGAGGT
TAAAAAAACGTCTAGGCCCCCCGAACCACGGGGACGTGGTTTTCCTTTGAAAAACACGATGATAATATGG
CCACACATATGGTGAGCAAGGGCGAGGAGCTGTTCACCGGGGTGGTGCCCATCCTGGTCGAGCTGGACGG
CGACGTAAACGGCCACAAGTTCAGCGTGTCCGGCGAGGGCGAGGGCGATGCCACCTACGGCAAGCTGACC
CTGAAGTTCATCTGCACCACCGGCAAGCTGCCCGTGCCCTGGCCCACCCTCGTGACCACCCTGACCTACG
GCGTGCAGTGCTTCAGCCGCTACCCCGACCACATGAAGCAGCACGACTTCTTCAAGTCCGCCATGCCCGA
AGGCTACGTCCAGGAGCGCACCATCTTCTTCAAGGACGACGGCAACTACAAGACCCGCGCCGAGGTGAAG
TTCGAGGGCGACACCCTGGTGAACCGCATCGAGCTGAAGGGCATCGACTTCAAGGAGGACGGCAACATCC
TGGGGCACAAGCTGGAGTACAACTACAACAGCCACAACGTCTATATCATGGCCGACAAGCAGAAGAACGG
CATCAAGGTGAACTTCAAGATCCGCCACAACATCGAGGACGGCAGCGTGCAGCTCGCCGACCACTACCAG
CAGAACACCCCCATCGGCGACGGCCCCGTGCTGCTGCCCGACAACCACTACCTGAGCACCCAGTCCGCCC
TGAGCAAAGACCCCAACGAGAAGCGCGATCACATGGTCCTGCTGGAGTTCGTGACCGCCGCCGGGATCAC
TCTCGGCATGGACGAGCTGTACAAGTAAATCGATAGATCCTAATCAACCTCTGGATTACAAAATTTGTGA
AAGATTGACTGGTATTCTTAACTATGTTGCTCCTTTTACGCTATGTGGATACGCTGCTTTAATGCCTTTG
TATCATGCTATTGCTTCCCGTATGGCTTTCATTTTCTCCTCCTTGTATAAATCCTGGTTGCTGTCTCTTT
ATGAGGAGTTGTGGCCCGTTGTCAGGCAACGTGGCGTGGTGTGCACTGTGTTTGCTGACGCAACCCCCAC
TGGTTGGGGCATTGCCACCACCTGTCAGCTCCTTTCCGGGACTTTCGCTTTCCCCCTCCCTATTGCCACG
GCGGAACTCATCGCCGCCTGCCTTGCCCGCTGCTGGACAGGGGCTCGGCTGTTGGGCACTGACAATTCCG
TGGTGTTGTCGGGGAAATCATCGTCCTTTCCTTGGCTGCTCGCCTGTGTTGCCACCTGGATTCTGCGCGG
GACGTCCTTCTGCTACGTCCCTTCGGCCCTCAATCCAGCGGACCTTCCTTCCCGCGGCCTGCTGCCGGCT
CTGCGGCCTCTTCCGCGTCTTCGCCTTCGCCCTCAGACGAGTCGGATCTCCCTTTGGGCCGCCTCCCCGC
CTGAGATCCTTTAAGACCAATGACTTACAAGGCAGCTGTAGATCTTAGCCACTTTTTAAAAGAAAAGGGG
GGACTGGAAGGGCTAATTCACTCCCAACGAAGACAAGATCTGCTTTTTGCTTGTACTGGGTCTCTCTGGT
TAGACCAGATCTGAGCCTGGGAGCTCTCTGGCTAACTAGGGAACCCACTGCTTAAGCCTCAATAAAGCTT
GCCTTGAGTGCTTCAAGTAGTGTGTGCCCGTCTGTTGTGTGACTCTGGTAACTAGAGATCCCTCAGACCC
TTTTAGTCAGTGTGGAAAATCTCTAGCAGTAGTAGTTCATGTCATCTTATTATTCAGTATTTATAACTTG
CAAAGAAATGAATATCAGAGAGTGAGAGGCCCGGGTTAATTAAGGAAAGGGCTAGATCATTCTTGAAGAC
GAAAGGGCCTCGTGATACGCCTATTTTTATAGGTTAATGTCATGATAATAATGGTTTCTTAGACGTCAGG
TGGCACTTTTCGGGGAAATGTGCGCGGAACCCCTATTTGTTTATTTTTCTAAATACATTCAAATATGTAT
CCGCTCATGAGACAATAACCCTGATAAATGCTTCAATAATATTGAAAAAGGAAGAGTATGAGTATTCAAC
ATTTCCGTGTCGCCCTTATTCCCTTTTTTGCGGCATTTTGCCTTCCTGTTTTTGCTCACCCAGAAACGCT
GGTGAAAGTAAAAGATGCTGAAGATCAGTTGGGTGCACGAGTGGGTTACATCGAACTGGATCTCAACAGC
GGTAAGATCCTTGAGAGTTTTCGCCCCGAAGAACGTTTTCCAATGATGAGCACTTTTAAAGTTCTGCTAT
GTGGCGCGGTATTATCCCGTGTTGACGCCGGGCAAGAGCAACTCGGTCGCCGCATACACTATTCTCAGAA
TGACTTGGTTGAGTACTCACCAGTCACAGAAAAGCATCTTACGGATGGCATGACAGTAAGAGAATTATGC
AGTGCTGCCATAACCATGAGTGATAACACTGCGGCCAACTTACTTCTGACAACGATCGGAGGACCGAAGG
AGCTAACCGCTTTTTTGCACAACATGGGGGATCATGTAACTCGCCTTGATCGTTGGGAACCGGAGCTGAA
TGAAGCCATACCAAACGACGAGCGTGACACCACGATGCCTGTAGCAATGGCAACAACGTTGCGCAAACTA
TTAACTGGCGAACTACTTACTCTAGCTTCCCGGCAACAATTAATAGACTGGATGGAGGCGGATAAAGTTG
CAGGACCACTTCTGCGCTCGGCCCTTCCGGCTGGCTGGTTTATTGCTGATAAATCTGGAGCCGGTGAGCG
TGGGTCTCGCGGTATCATTGCAGCACTGGGGCCAGATGGTAAGCCCTCCCGTATCGTAGTTATCTACACG
ACGGGGAGTCAGGCAACTATGGATGAACGAAATAGACAGATCGCTGAGATAGGTGCCTCACTGATTAAGC
ATTGGTAACTGTCAGACCAAGTTTACTCATATATACTTTAGATTGATTTAAAACTTCATTTTTAATTTAA
AAGGATCTAGGTGAAGATCCTTTTTGATAATCTCATGACCAAAATCCCTTAACGTGAGTTTTCGTTCCAC
TGAGCGTCAGACCCCGTAGAAAAGATCAAAGGATCTTCTTGAGATCCTTTTTTTCTGCGCGTAATCTGCT
GCTTGCAAACAAAAAAACCACCGCTACCAGCGGTGGTTTGTTTGCCGGATCAAGAGCTACCAACTCTTTT
TCCGAAGGTAACTGGCTTCAGCAGAGCGCAGATACCAAATACTGTTCTTCTAGTGTAGCCGTAGTTAGGC
CACCACTTCAAGAACTCTGTAGCACCGCCTACATACCTCGCTCTGCTAATCCTGTTACCAGTGGCTGCTG
CCAGTGGCGATAAGTCGTGTCTTACCGGGTTGGACTCAAGACGATAGTTACCGGATAAGGCGCAGCGGTC
GGGCTGAACGGGGGGTTCGTGCACACAGCCCAGCTTGGAGCGAACGACCTACACCGAACTGAGATACCTA
CAGCGTGAGCTATGAGAAAGCGCCACGCTTCCCGAAGGGAGAAAGGCGGACAGGTATCCGGTAAGCGGCA
GGGTCGGAACAGGAGAGCGCACGAGGGAGCTTCCAGGGGGAAACGCCTGGTATCTTTATAGTCCTGTCGG
GTTTCGCCACCTCTGACTTGAGCGTCGATTTTTGTGATGCTCGTCAGGGGGGCGGAGCCTATGGAAAAAC
GCCAGCAACGCGGCCTTTTTACGGTTCCTGGCCTTTTGCTGGCCTTTTGCTCACATGTTCTTTCCTGCGT
TATCCCCTGATTCTGTGGATAACCGTATTACCGCCTTTGAGTGAGCTGATACCGCTCGCCGCAGCCGAAC
GACCGAGCGCAGCGAGTCAGTGAGCGAGGAAGCGGAAGAGCGCCCAATACGCAAACCGCCTCTCCCCGCG
CGTTGGCCGATTCATTAATGCAGCAAGCTCATGGCTGACTAATTTTTTTTATTTATGCAGAGGCCGAGGC
CGCCTCGGCCTCTGAGCTATTCCAGAAGTAGTGAGGAGGCTTTTTTGGAGGCCTAGGCTTTTGCAAAAAG
CTCCCCGTGGCACGACAGGTTTCCCGACTGGAAAGCGGGCAGTGAGCGCAACGCAATTAATGTGAGTTAG
CTCACTCATTAGGCACCCCAGGCTTTACACTTTATGCTTCCGGCTCGTATGTTGTGTGGAATTGTGAGCG
GATAACAATTTCACACAGGAAACAGCTATGACATGATTACGAATTTCACAAATAAAGCATTTTTTTCACT
GCATTCTAGTTGTGGTTTGTCCAAACTCATCAATGTATCTTATCATGTCTGGATCAACTGGATAACTCAA
GCTAACCAAAATCATCCCAAACTTCCCACCCCATACCCTATTACCACTGCCAATTACCTGTGGTTTCATT
TACTCTAAACCTGTGATTCCTCTGAATTATTTTCATTTTAAAGAAATTGTATTTGTTAAATATGTACTAC
AAACTTAGTAGT
Features (pLannotate 1.2.2; 27 found; start..end, strand, type, name):
    377..634     +  LTR            5' LTR (truncated): truncated 5' long terminal repeat (LTR) from HIV-1
    681..806     +  misc_feature   HIV-1 Ψ: packaging signal of human immunodeficiency virus type 1
    790..1128    +  CDS            HIV-1 gag (fragment): gag protein from human immunodeficiency virus 1; gag
   1303..1536    +  misc_feature   RRE: The Rev response element (RRE) of HIV-1 allows for Rev-dependent mRNA export from the nucleus to the cytoplasm.
   1913..2013    +  CDS            Rev (fragment): human immunodeficiency virus 1 (HIV-1) Rev protein; rev; enhances nuclear export of unspliced and incompletely spliced viral mRNAs
   2058..2175    +  misc_feature   cPPT/CTS: central polypurine tract and central termination sequence of HIV-1
   2223..3401    +  promoter       EF-1α promoter: strong constitutive promoter for human elongation factor EF-1α
   3422..3442    +  protein_bind   attB1: mutant version of attB; core recombination site for the Gateway® BP reaction BP Clonase™
   3448..4884    +  CDS            AKT3: AKT3_HUMAN - Also known as PKBG. Experimental evidence at protein level: Swiss-Prot protein existence level 1. AKT3 is one of 3 closely related serine/threonine-protein kinases (AKT1, AKT2 and AKT3) called the AKT kinase, and which regulate many processes including metabolism, proliferation, cell survival, growth and angiogenesis. This is mediated through serine and/or threonine phosphorylation of a range of downstream substrates. Over 100 substrate candidates have been reported so far, but for most of them, no isoform specificity has been reported. AKT3 is the least studied AKT isoform. It pl
   4889..4913    -  protein_bind   attB2: mutant version of attB; recombination site for the Gateway® BP reaction BP Clonase™
   4966..5007    +  CDS            V5 tag: epitope tag from simian virus 5
   5133..5595    +  misc_feature   IRES: internal ribosome entry site (IRES) of the encephalomyocarditis virus (EMCV)
   5609..6328    +  CDS            EGFP: the original enhanced GFP (Yang et al., 1996) mammalian codon-optimized
   6342..6930    +  misc_feature   WPRE: woodchuck hepatitis virus posttranscriptional regulatory element
   6938..7003    +  CDS            nef (fragment): NEF_HV1Z2 - Experimental evidence at protein level: Swiss-Prot protein existence level 1. Extracellular Nef protein targets CD4(+) T-lymphocytes for apoptosis by interacting with CXCR4 surface receptors. From Human immunodeficiency virus type 1 group M subtype D (isolate Z2/CDC-Z34) (HIV-1).
   7005..7238    +  LTR            3' LTR (ΔU3): self-inactivating 3' long terminal repeat (LTR) from HIV-1
   7443..7547    +  promoter       AmpR promoter: bla
   7548..8408    +  CDS            AmpR: β-lactamase; bla; confers resistance to ampicillin, carbenicillin, and related antibiotics
   8579..9167    +  rep_origin     ori: high-copy-number ColE1/pMB1/pBR322/pUC origin of replication
   9350..9404    +  CDS            lacI (fragment): lac repressor; lacI; The lac repressor binds to the lac operator to inhibit transcription in E. coli. This inhibition can be relieved by adding lactose or isopropyl-β-D-thiogalactopyranoside (IPTG).
   9410..9503    +  rep_origin     SV40 ori (fragment): SV40 origin of replication
   9528..9565    +  CDS            lacI (fragment): lac repressor; lacI; The lac repressor binds to the lac operator to inhibit transcription in E. coli. This inhibition can be relieved by adding lactose or isopropyl-β-D-thiogalactopyranoside (IPTG).
   9578..9599    +  protein_bind   CAP binding site: CAP binding activates transcription in the presence of cAMP. E. coli catabolite activator protein
   9614..9644    +  promoter       lac promoter: promoter for the E. coli lac operon
   9652..9668    +  protein_bind   lac operator: The lac repressor binds to the lac operator to inhibit transcription in E. coli. This inhibition can be relieved by adding lactose or isopropyl-β-D-thiogalactopyranoside (IPTG). lac repressor encoded by lacI
   9702..9785    +  polyA_signal   SV40 poly(A) signal (fragment): SV40 polyadenylation signal
   9952..329     +  CDS            nef (fragment) (across the origin): NEF_HV1BR - Experimental evidence at protein level: Swiss-Prot protein existence level 1. Extracellular Nef protein targets CD4(+) T-lymphocytes for apoptosis by interacting with CXCR4 surface receptors (PubMed:14990729). From Human immunodeficiency virus type 1 group M subtype B (isolate BRU/LAI) (HIV-1).
