[The description below was written by a language model from this plasmid's Addgene catalogue record and pLannotate feature annotations shown in this document.]
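Description:
pHAGE-AKT3 is a 9,952-nt HIV-1-based lentiviral expression plasmid built on the pHAGE backbone, carrying wild-type human AKT3, one of the three closely related AKT serine/threonine kinases that regulate metabolism, proliferation, survival and growth. In bacteria it is maintained through a high-copy ColE1/pUC-type origin and selected with ampicillin via the bla gene. Short remnants of lac regulatory sequences, lacI, an SV40 origin and an SV40 poly(A) signal are also annotated in the backbone, but only as fragments.

The transfer cassette lies between a truncated 5' LTR and a self-inactivating ΔU3 3' LTR. It includes the Ψ packaging signal with a partial gag sequence, the Rev response element for Rev-dependent nuclear export of the genomic RNA, and the cPPT/CTS element. Small rev and nef fragments are residual viral sequence rather than functional genes, so packaging functions must be supplied in trans. Within this frame, the constitutive human EF-1α promoter drives the AKT3 open reading frame, which was introduced by Gateway recombination and is therefore flanked by attB1 and attB2 sites. A V5 epitope tag is annotated just downstream of attB2, although the record does not state whether the AKT3 coding sequence reads through into it. An EMCV IRES then permits translation of EGFP from the same transcript, marking transduced cells by fluorescence, and a WPRE upstream of the 3' LTR enhances transcript expression.

The stated purpose is lentiviral expression of AKT3. The construct was deposited in connection with a systematic functional annotation of somatic mutations in cancer, where a wild-type clone would plausibly serve as a reference for mutant alleles, though the record does not say so explicitly.
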