Addgene plasmid #116711: pHAGE-AKT3
Purpose: Lentiviral expression of AKT3
Depositing lab: Gordon Mills & Kenneth Scott. Depositing organization: Baylor College of Medicine. Publication: Systematic Functional Annotation of Somatic Mutations in Cancer. Ng PK, Li J, Jeong KJ, Shao S, Chen H, Tsang YH, Sengupta S, Wang Z, Bhavana VH, Tran R, Soewito S, Minussi DC, Moreno D, Kong K, Dogruluk T, Lu H, Gao J, Tokheim C, Zhou DC, Johnson AM, Zeng J, Ip CKM, Ju Z, Wester M, Yu S, Li Y, Vellano CP, Schultz N, Karchin R, Ding L, Lu Y, Cheung LWT, Chen K, Shaw KR, Meric-Bernstam F, Scott KL, Yi S, Sahni N, Liang H, Mills GB. Cancer Cell. 2018 Mar 12;33(3):450-462.e10. doi: 10.1016/j.ccell.2018.01.021. PubMed 29533785.
Backbone
  Vector backbone: pHAGE
  Vector type: Lentiviral
Growth in bacteria
  Bacterial resistance: Ampicillin, 100 μg/mL
  Growth temperature: 37°C
  Growth strain: Stbl3
  Copy number: High Copy
Gene/Insert
  Gene/Insert name: AKT3
  Species: H. sapiens (human)
  Mutation: WT
  Entrez Gene: AKT3 (a.k.a. MPPH, MPPH2, PKB-GAMMA, PKBG, PRKBG, RAC-PK-gamma, RAC-gamma, STK-2)
  Cloning method: Gateway Cloning
Terms and licenses: Academic/Nonprofit Terms; Industry Terms: Not Available to Industry
How to cite: pHAGE-AKT3 was a gift from Gordon Mills & Kenneth Scott (Addgene plasmid # 116711 ; http://n2t.net/addgene:116711 ; RRID:Addgene_116711)
