>Addgene plasmid #116711 | pHAGE-AKT3 | depositor partial sequence | sequence record 219586 | insert
ATGAGCGATGTTACCATTGTGAAAGAAGGTTGGGTTCAGAAGAGGGGAGAATATATAAAAAACTGGAGGC
CAAGATACTTCCTTTTGAAGACAGATGGCTCATTCATAGGATATAAAGAGAAACCTCAAGATGTGGATTT
ACCTTATCCCCTCAACAACTTTTCAGTGGCAAAATGCCAGTTAATGAAAACAGAACGACCAAAGCCAAAC
ACATTTATAATCAGATGTCTCCAGTGGACTACTGTTATAGAGAGAACATTTCATGTAGATACTCCAGAGG
AAAGGGAAGAATGGACAGAAGCTATCCAGGCTGTAGCAGACAGACTGCAGAGGCAAGAAGAGGAGAGAAT
GAATTGTAGTCCAACTTCACAAATTGATAATATAGGAGAGGAAGAGATGGATGCCTCTACAACCCATCAT
AAAAGAAAGACAATGAATGATTTTGACTATTTGAAACTACTAGGTAAAGGCACTTTTGGGAAAGTTATTT
TGGTTCGAGAGAAGGCAAGTGGAAAATACTATGCTATGAAGATTCTGAAGAAAGAAGTCATTATTGCAAA
GGATGAAGTGGCACACACTCTAACTGAAAGCAGAGTATTAAAGAACACTAGACATCCCTTTTTAACATCC
TTGAAATATTCCTTCCAGACAAAAGACCGTTTGTGTTTTGTGATGGAATATGTTAATGGGGGCGAGCTGT
TTTTCCATTTGTCGAGAGAGCGGGTGTTCTCTGAGGACCGCACACGTTTCTATGGTGCAGAAATTGTCTC
TGCCTTGGACTATCTACATTCCGGAAAGATTGTGTACCGTGATCTCAAGTTGGAGAATCTAATGCTGGAC
AAAGATGGCCACATAAAAATTACAGATTTTGGACTTTGCAAAGAAGGGATCACAGATGCAGCCACCATGA
AGACATTCTGTGGCACTCCAGAATATCTGGCACCAGAGGTGTTAGAAGATAATGACTATGGCCGAGCAGT
AGACTGGTGGGGCCTAGGGGTTGTCATGTATGAAATGATGTGTGGGAGGTTACCTTTCTACAACCAGGAC
CATGAGAAACTTTTTGAATTAATATTAATGGAAGACATTAAATTTCCTCGAACACTCTCTTCAGATGCAA
AATCATTGCTTTCAGGGCTCTTGATAAAGGATCCAAATAAACGCCTTGGTGGAGGACCAGATGATGCAAA
AGAAATTATGAGACACAGTTTCTTCTCTGGAGTAAACTGGCAAGATGTATATGATAAAAAGCTTGTACCT
CCTTTTAAACCTCAAGTAACATCTGAGACAGATACTAGATATTTTGATGAAGAATTTACAGCTCAGACTA
TTACAATAACACCACCTGAAAAATATGATGAGGATGGTATGGACTGCATGGACAATGAGAGGCGGCCGCA
TTTCCCTCAATTTTCCTACTCTGCAAGTGGACGAGAATAA
